>Addgene plasmid #239456 | pSLQ14107 fwYellow-targeting sgRNA | addgene full sequence | sequence record 476573 | Addgene NGS Result
TTGAGATCCTTTTTTTCTGCGCGTAATCTGCTGCTTGCAAACAAAAAAACCACCGCTACCAGCGGTGGTT
TGTTTGCCGGATCAAGAGCTACCAACTCTTTTTCCGAAGGTAACTGGCTTCAGCAGAGCGCAGATACCAA
ATACTGTTCTTCTAGTGTAGCCGTAGTTAGGCCACCACTTCAAGAACTCTGTAGCACCGCCTACATACCT
CGCTCTGCTAATCCTGTTACCAGTGGCTGCTGCCAGTGGCGATAAGTCGTGTCTTACCGGGTTGGACTCA
AGACGATAGTTACCGGATAAGGCGCAGCGGTCGGGCTGAACGGGGGGTTCGTGCACACAGCCCAGCTTGG
AGCGAACGACCTACACCGAACTGAGATACCTACAGCGTGAGCTATGAGAAAGCGCCACGCTTCCCGAAGG
GAGAAAGGCGGACAGGTATCCGGTAAGCGGCAGGGTCGGAACAGGAGAGCGCACGAGGGAGCTTCCAGGG
GGAAACGCCTGGTATCTTTATAGTCCTGTCGGGTTTCGCCACCTCTGACTTGAGCGTCGATTTTTGTGAT
GCTCGTCAGGGGGGCGGAGCCTGTGGAAAAACGCCAGCAACGCGGCCTTTTTACGGTTCCTGGCCTTTTG
CTGGCCTTTTGCTCACATGTTCTTTCCTGCGTTATCCCCTGATTCTGTGGATAACCGTATTACCGCCTTT
GAGTGAGCTGATACCGCTCGCCGCAGCCGAACGACCGAGCGCAGCGAGTCAGTGAGCGAGGAAGCCTGCA
GTCTAGACTCGAGTAAGGATCCAGTTCACCGACAAACAACAGATAAAACGAAAGGCCCAGTCTTTCGACT
GAGCCTTTCGTTTTATTTGATGCCTGGCAGTTCCCTACTCTCGCATGGGGAGACCCCACACTACCATCGG
CGCTACGGCGTTTCACTTCTGAGTTCGGCATGGGGTCAGGTGGGACCACCGCGCTACTGCCGCCAGGCAA
ATTCTGTTTTATCAGACCGCTTCTGCGTTCTGATTTAATCTGTATCAGGCTGAAAATCTTCTCTCATCCG
CCAAAACAGCCAAGCTGGAGACCGTTTAAACTCAATGATGATGATGATGATGGTCGACGGCGCTATTCAG
ATCCTCTTCTGAGATGAGTTTTTGTTCGGGCCCAAGCTTCAAAAAAAGCACCGACTCGGTGCCACTTTTT
CAAGTTGATAACGGACTAGCCTTATTTTAACTTGCTATTTCTAGCTCTAAAACGTGACGCGAGCGTCGGT
AAAACTAGTATTATACCTAGGACTGAGCTAGCTGTCAAAGATCTTTAGAATTCCAGAAATCATCCTTAGC
GAAAGCTAAGGATTTTTTTTATCTGAAATTCTGCCTCGTGATACGCCTATTTTTATAGGTTAATGTCATG
ATAATAATGGTTTCTTAGACGTCAGGTGGCACTTTTCGGGGAAATGTGCGCGGAACCCCTATTTGTTTAT
TTTTCTAAATACATTCAAATATGTATCCGCTCATGAGACAATAACCCTGATAAATGCTTCAATAATATTG
AAAAAGGAAGAGTATGAGTATTCAACATTTCCGTGTCGCCCTTATTCCCTTTTTTGCGGCATTTTGCCTT
CCTGTTTTTGCTCACCCAGAAACGCTGGTGAAAGTAAAAGATGCTGAAGATCAGTTGGGTGCACGAGTGG
GTTACATCGAACTGGATCTCAACAGCGGTAAGATCCTTGAGAGTTTTCGCCCCGAAGAACGTTTTCCAAT
GATGAGCACTTTTAAAGTTCTGCTATGTGGCGCGGTATTATCCCGTATTGACGCCGGGCAAGAGCAACTC
GGTCGCCGCATACACTATTCTCAGAATGACTTGGTTGAGTACTCACCAGTCACAGAAAAGCATCTTACGG
ATGGCATGACAGTAAGAGAATTATGCAGTGCTGCCATAACCATGAGTGATAACACTGCGGCCAACTTACT
TCTGACAACGATCGGAGGACCGAAGGAGCTAACCGCTTTTTTGCACAACATGGGGGATCATGTAACTCGC
CTTGATCGTTGGGAACCGGAGCTGAATGAAGCCATACCAAACGACGAGCGTGACACCACGATGCCTGTAG
CAATGGCAACAACGTTGCGCAAACTATTAACTGGCGAACTACTTACTCTAGCTTCCCGGCAACAATTAAT
AGACTGGATGGAGGCGGATAAAGTTGCGGGACCACTTCTGCGCTCGGCCCTTCCGGCTGGCTGGTTTATT
GCTGATAAATCTGGAGCCGGTGAGCGTGGGTCTCGCGGTATCATTGCAGCACTGGGGCCAGATGGTAAGC
CCTCCCGTATCGTAGTTATCTACACGACGGGGAGTCAGGCAACTATGGATGAACGAAATAGACAGATCGC
TGAGATAGGTGCCTCACTGATTAAGCATTGGTAACTGTCAGACCAAGTTTACTCATATATACTTTAGATT
GATTTAAAACTTCATTTTTAATTTAAAAGGATCTAGGTGAAGATCCTTTTTGATAATCTCATGACCAAAA
TCCCTTAACGTGAGTTTTCGTTCCACTGAGCGTCAGACCCCGTAGAAAAGATCAAAGGATCTTC
Features (pLannotate 1.2.2; 9 found; start..end, strand, type, name):
      1..589     +  rep_origin     ori: high-copy-number ColE1/pMB1/pBR322/pUC origin of replication
    813..859     -  terminator     rrnB T1 terminator: transcription terminator T1 from the E. coli rrnB gene
    861..976     -  ncRNA          5S rRNA: Accession: RF00001 - 5S ribosomal RNA
   1085..1102    -  CDS            capTEV™ (fragment): composite tag for in vivo biotinylation, TEV protease cleavage, and 6xHis tagging
   1168..1243    -  misc_RNA       gRNA scaffold: guide RNA scaffold for the Streptococcus pyogenes CRISPR/Cas9 system
   1264..1298    -  promoter       J23119(SpeI) promoter: bacterial promoter (Registry of Standard Biological Parts BBa J23119) modified to end with an SpeI site
   1316..1359    +  terminator     bacterial terminator: putative bacterial transcription terminator
   1449..1553    +  promoter       AmpR promoter: bla
   1554..2414    +  CDS            AmpR: β-lactamase; bla; confers resistance to ampicillin, carbenicillin, and related antibiotics
