[The description below was written by a language model from this plasmid's Addgene catalogue record and pLannotate feature annotations shown in this document.]
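Description:
pSLQ14107 fwYellow-targeting sgRNA is a small (about 2.6 kb) pUC19-derived bacterial plasmid that expresses a single guide RNA directed against fwYellow, the target named in the record. It is listed as a bacterial expression and CRISPR vector intended for use in a cell-free system based on bacterial extract. The plasmid replicates in E. coli from the high-copy ColE1/pUC-type origin. Selection is by ampicillin, through the β-lactamase gene driven by its native bla promoter.

The payload is a compact sgRNA transcription unit on the reverse strand. The strong constitutive synthetic promoter J23119, here the variant ending in an SpeI site, drives a 20-nt spacer fused to the Streptococcus pyogenes Cas9 guide RNA scaffold. Downstream lie a region annotated as 5S rRNA and the rrnB T1 terminator, which together correspond to the standard E. coli rrnB terminator region used to stop transcription. A separate putative bacterial terminator sits upstream of the promoter and probably insulates the cassette from read-through. The short "capTEV" fragment is only 18 nt long and is most likely an incidental sequence match (for example a His-tag-like remnant) rather than a functional tag. No Cas9 or dCas9 gene is present, so the effector protein and the fwYellow target must be supplied from other constructs.

The associated publication describes a low-cost CRISPR kit for teaching gene editing and synthetic biology, and this guide plasmid appears to be one component of it. The record does not specify which Cas protein it is paired with, nor the mechanism by which fwYellow is affected.
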