Addgene plasmid #239456: pSLQ14107 fwYellow-targeting sgRNA
Purpose: guide for fwYellow
Depositing lab: Stanley Qi. Depositing organization: Stanford University. Publication: A frugal CRISPR kit for equitable and accessible education in gene editing and synthetic biology. Collins M, Lau MB, Ma W, Shen A, Wang B, Cai S, La Russa M, Jewett MC, Qi LS. Nat Commun. 2024 Aug 3;15(1):6563. doi: 10.1038/s41467-024-50767-2. PubMed 39095367.
Backbone
  Vector backbone: pUC19
  Vector type: Bacterial Expression, CRISPR ; Cell-free system using bacterial extract
Growth in bacteria
  Bacterial resistance: Ampicillin, 100 μg/mL
  Growth temperature: 37°C
  Growth strain: DH5alpha
  Copy number: Unknown
Gene/Insert
  Gene/Insert name: guide targeting fwYellow
  gRNA/shRNA sequence: TTTACCGACGCTCGCGTCAC
  Promoter: J23119
  Cloning method: Other
  Sequencing primers: 5′ na
Terms and licenses: Academic/Nonprofit Terms; Industry Terms: Not Available to Industry
How to cite: pSLQ14107 fwYellow-targeting sgRNA was a gift from Stanley Qi (Addgene plasmid # 239456 ; http://n2t.net/addgene:239456 ; RRID:Addgene_239456)
